Addgene plasmid #195304: pGMC00020 (aka pRC0431)
Purpose: (Empty Backbone) Lentiviral expression vector derived from LEGO-G2 with blasticidin selection
Depositing lab: Raj Chari. Depositing organization: Frederick National Laboratory.
Backbone
  Vector backbone: Lego-G2
  Modifications to backbone: Replaced GFP with multiple cloning site; added blasticidin resistance cassette
  Vector type: Mammalian Expression, Lentiviral, Synthetic Biology
  Selectable markers: Blasticidin
Growth in bacteria
  Bacterial resistance: Ampicillin, 100 μg/mL
  Growth temperature: 37°C
  Growth strain: NEB Stable
  Copy number: High Copy
Terms and licenses: Academic/Nonprofit Terms; Industry Terms: Not Available to Industry
How to cite: pGMC00020 (aka pRC0431) was a gift from Raj Chari (Addgene plasmid # 195304 ; http://n2t.net/addgene:195304 ; RRID:Addgene_195304)
