[The description below was written by a language model from this plasmid's Addgene catalogue record and pLannotate feature annotations shown in this document.]
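Description:
pGMC00020 (also called pRC0431) is an empty lentiviral expression backbone derived from LeGO-G2, in which the GFP reporter was replaced by a multiple cloning site and a blasticidin resistance cassette was added. It is propagated in bacteria as a high-copy plasmid through a ColE1/pUC-type origin and selected with ampicillin via the β-lactamase gene. Like other repeat-containing lentiviral plasmids, it is maintained in a recombination-tolerant strain.

The viral portion follows a third-generation-style layout. A CMV enhancer/promoter replaces the upstream part of the 5' LTR to drive genomic RNA production in packaging cells. It is followed by the truncated HIV-1 LTR, the Ψ packaging signal with a partial gag sequence, the Rev response element for Rev-dependent nuclear export, and the cPPT/CTS, which aids nuclear import of the reverse-transcribed genome.

Downstream, an EF-1α core promoter drives blasticidin S deaminase, terminated by a bGH polyadenylation signal, allowing selection of transduced mammalian cells. An SFFV promoter follows, positioned to express whatever gene is cloned in. The annotation shows only short pBluescript-type MCS fragments near this region, so the exact cloning sites are not defined by the record. Two loxP sites in the same orientation flank the blasticidin cassette and SFFV promoter, so Cre should be able to excise that segment. A WPRE downstream enhances transcript stability and expression, and a nef fragment precedes the truncated 3' LTR.

The record contains no insert. The vector is intended as a recipient for genes of interest, for stable, blasticidin-selectable expression in mammalian cells after lentiviral transduction.
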