Features (pLannotate 1.2.2; 24 found; start..end, strand, type, name):
     31..83      -  misc_feature   bom (fragment): basis of mobility region from pBR322
    238..617     +  enhancer       CMV enhancer: human cytomegalovirus immediate early enhancer
    618..817     +  promoter       CMV promoter: human cytomegalovirus (CMV) immediate early promoter
    835..1015    +  LTR            5' LTR (truncated): truncated 5' long terminal repeat (LTR) from HIV-1
   1062..1187    +  misc_feature   HIV-1 Ψ: packaging signal of human immunodeficiency virus type 1
   1171..1509    +  CDS            HIV-1 gag (fragment): gag protein from human immunodeficiency virus 1; gag
   1684..1917    +  misc_feature   RRE: The Rev response element (RRE) of HIV-1 allows for Rev-dependent mRNA export from the nucleus to the cytoplasm.
   2294..2394    +  CDS            Rev (fragment): human immunodeficiency virus 1 (HIV-1) Rev protein; rev; enhances nuclear export of unspliced and incompletely spliced viral mRNAs
   2444..2561    +  misc_feature   cPPT/CTS: central polypurine tract and central termination sequence of HIV-1
   2619..2643    -  misc_feature   MCS (fragment): pBluescript multiple cloning site
   2678..2711    +  protein_bind   loxP: Cre-mediated recombination occurs in the 8-bp core sequence (GCATACAT). Cre recombinase
   2752..2963    +  promoter       EF-1α core promoter: core promoter for human elongation factor EF-1α
   2979..3377    +  CDS            BSD: blasticidin S deaminase; Aspergillus terreus BSD; confers resistance to blasticidin
   3402..3513    +  polyA_signal   bGH poly(A) signal: bovine growth hormone polyadenylation signal
   3658..4064    +  promoter       SFFV promoter: spleen focus-forming virus long terminal repeat (LTR) promoter
   4117..4150    +  protein_bind   loxP: Cre-mediated recombination occurs in the 8-bp core sequence (GCATACAT). Cre recombinase
   4183..4206    +  misc_feature   MCS (fragment): pBluescript multiple cloning site
   4206..4794    +  misc_feature   WPRE: woodchuck hepatitis virus posttranscriptional regulatory element
   4795..4814    +  misc_feature   MCS (fragment): pBluescript multiple cloning site
   4816..5316    +  CDS            nef (fragment): NEF_HV1LA - Experimental evidence at protein level: Swiss-Prot protein existence level 1. Extracellular Nef protein targets CD4(+) T-lymphocytes for apoptosis by interacting with CXCR4 surface receptors. From Human immunodeficiency virus type 1 group M subtype B (isolate Lai) (HIV-1).
   5323..5503    +  LTR            5' LTR (truncated): truncated 5' long terminal repeat (LTR) from HIV-1
   5565..6153    -  rep_origin     ori: high-copy-number ColE1/pMB1/pBR322/pUC origin of replication
   6324..7184    -  CDS            AmpR: β-lactamase; bla; confers resistance to ampicillin, carbenicillin, and related antibiotics
   7185..7289    -  promoter       AmpR promoter: bla
>Addgene plasmid #195304 | pGMC00020 (aka pRC0431) | addgene full sequence | sequence record 385590 | Addgene NGS Result
GTCGACGGATCGGGAGATCTCCCGATCCCCTATGGTGCACTCTCAGTACAATCTGCTCTGATGCCGCATA
GTTAAGCCAGTATCTGCTCCCTGCTTGTGTGTTGGAGGTCGCTGAGTAGTGCGCGAGCAAAATTTAAGCT
ACAACAAGGCAAGGCTTGACCGACAATTGCATGAAGAATCTGCTTAGGGTTAGGCGTTTTGCGCTGCTTC
GCGATGTACGGGCCAGATATACGCGTTGACATTGATTATTGACTAGTTATTAATAGTAATCAATTACGGG
GTCATTAGTTCATAGCCCATATATGGAGTTCCGCGTTACATAACTTACGGTAAATGGCCCGCCTGGCTGA
CCGCCCAACGACCCCCGCCCATTGACGTCAATAATGACGTATGTTCCCATAGTAACGCCAATAGGGACTT
TCCATTGACGTCAATGGGTGGAGTATTTACGGTAAACTGCCCACTTGGCAGTACATCAAGTGTATCATAT
GCCAAGTACGCCCCCTATTGACGTCAATGACGGTAAATGGCCCGCCTGGCATTATGCCCAGTACATGACC
TTATGGGACTTTCCTACTTGGCAGTACATCTACGTATTAGTCATCGCTATTACCATGGTGATGCGGTTTT
GGCAGTACATCAATGGGCGTGGATAGCGGTTTGACTCACGGGGATTTCCAAGTCTCCACCCCATTGACGT
CAATGGGAGTTTGTTTTGGCACCAAAATCAACGGGACTTTCCAAAATGTCGTAACAACTCCGCCCCATTG
ACGCAAATGGGCGGTAGGCGTGTACGGTGGGAGGTCTATATAAGCAGCGCGTTTTGCCTGTACTGGGTCT
CTCTGGTTAGACCAGATCTGAGCCTGGGAGCTCTCTGGCTAACTAGGGAACCCACTGCTTAAGCCTCAAT
AAAGCTTGCCTTGAGTGCTTCAAGTAGTGTGTGCCCGTCTGTTGTGTGACTCTGGTAACTAGAGATCCCT
CAGACCCTTTTAGTCAGTGTGGAAAATCTCTAGCAGTGGCGCCCGAACAGGGACTTGAAAGCGAAAGGGA
AACCAGAGGAGCTCTCTCGACGCAGGACTCGGCTTGCTGAAGCGCGCACGGCAAGAGGCGAGGGGCGGCG
ACTGGTGAGTACGCCAAAAATTTTGACTAGCGGAGGCTAGAAGGAGAGAGATGGGTGCGAGAGCGTCAGT
ATTAAGCGGGGGAGAATTAGATCGCGATGGGAAAAAATTCGGTTAAGGCCAGGGGGAAAGAAAAAATATA
AATTAAAACATATAGTATGGGCAAGCAGGGAGCTAGAACGATTCGCAGTTAATCCTGGCCTGTTAGAAAC
ATCAGAAGGCTGTAGACAAATACTGGGACAGCTACAACCATCCCTTCAGACAGGATCAGAAGAACTTAGA
TCATTATATAATACAGTAGCAACCCTCTATTGTGTGCATCAAAGGATAGAGATAAAAGACACCAAGGAAG
CTTTAGACAAGATAGAGGAAGAGCAAAACAAAAGTAAGACCACCGCACAGCAAGCGGCCGGCCGCTGATC
TTCAGACCTGGAGGAGGAGATATGAGGGACAATTGGAGAAGTGAATTATATAAATATAAAGTAGTAAAAA
TTGAACCATTAGGAGTAGCACCCACCAAGGCAAAGAGAAGAGTGGTGCAGAGAGAAAAAAGAGCAGTGGG
AATAGGAGCTTTGTTCCTTGGGTTCTTGGGAGCAGCAGGAAGCACTATGGGCGCAGCGTCAATGACGCTG
ACGGTACAGGCCAGACAATTATTGTCTGGTATAGTGCAGCAGCAGAACAATTTGCTGAGGGCTATTGAGG
CGCAACAGCATCTGTTGCAACTCACAGTCTGGGGCATCAAGCAGCTCCAGGCAAGAATCCTGGCTGTGGA
AAGATACCTAAAGGATCAACAGCTCCTGGGGATTTGGGGTTGCTCTGGAAAACTCATTTGCACCACTGCT
GTGCCTTGGAATGCTAGTTGGAGTAATAAATCTCTGGAACAGATTTGGAATCACACGACCTGGATGGAGT
GGGACAGAGAAATTAACAATTACACAAGCTTAATACACTCCTTAATTGAAGAATCGCAAAACCAGCAAGA
AAAGAATGAACAAGAATTATTGGAATTAGATAAATGGGCAAGTTTGTGGAATTGGTTTAACATAACAAAT
TGGCTGTGGTATATAAAATTATTCATAATGATAGTAGGAGGCTTGGTAGGTTTAAGAATAGTTTTTGCTG
TACTTTCTATAGTGAATAGAGTTAGGCAGGGATATTCACCATTATCGTTTCAGACCCACCTCCCAACCCC
GAGGGGACCCGACAGGCCCGAAGGAATAGAAGAAGAAGGTGGAGAGAGAGACAGAGACAGATCCATTCGA
TTAGTGAACGGATCGGCACTGCGTGCGCCAATTCTGCAGACAAATGGCAGTATTCATCCACAATTTTAAA
AGAAAAGGGGGGATTGGGGGGTACAGTGCAGGGGAAAGAATAGTAGACATAATAGCAACAGACATACAAA
CTAAAGAATTACAAAAACAAATTACAAAAATTCAAAATTTTCGGGTTTATTACAGGGACAGCAGAGATCC
AGTTTGGTTAGTACCGGGCCCGCTCTAGTCGAGGTCGACGGTATCGATAAGCTCGCTTCACGAGATTCCA
GCAGGTCGAGGGACCTAATAACTTCGTATAGCATACATTATACGAAGTTATATTAAGGGTTCCAAGCTTA
AAGGCTCCGGTGCCCGTCAGTGGGCAGAGCGCACATCGCCCACAGTCCCCGAGAAGTTGGGGGGAGGGGT
CGGCAATTGAACCGGTGCCTAGAGAAGGTGGCGCGGGGTAAACTGGGAAAGTGATGTCGTGTACTGGCTC
CGCCTTTTTCCCGAGGGTGGGGGAGAACCGTATATAAGTGCAGTAGTCGCCGTGAACGTTCTTTTTCGCA
ACGGGTTTGCCGCCAGAACACAGGATCCTCGAGCCACCATGGCCAAGCCTTTGTCTCAAGAAGAATCCAC
CCTCATTGAAAGAGCAACGGCTACAATCAACAGCATCCCCATCTCTGAAGACTACAGCGTCGCCAGCGCA
GCTCTCTCTAGCGACGGCCGCATCTTCACTGGTGTCAATGTATATCATTTTACTGGGGGACCTTGTGCAG
AACTCGTGGTGCTGGGCACTGCTGCTGCTGCGGCAGCTGGCAACCTGACTTGTATCGTCGCGATCGGAAA
TGAGAACAGGGGCATCTTGAGCCCCTGCGGACGGTGCCGACAGGTGCTTCTCGATCTGCATCCTGGGATC
AAAGCCATAGTGAAGGACAGTGATGGACAGCCGACGGCAGTTGGGATTCGTGAATTGCTGCCCTCTGGTT
ATGTGTGGGAGGGCTAACTAGAGGTCGCTGATCAGCCTCGACTGTGCCTTCTAGTTGCCAGCCATCTGTT
GTTTGCCCCTCCCCCGTGCCTTCCTTGACCCTGGAAGGTGCCACTCCCACTGTCCTTTCCTAATAAAATG
AGGAAATTGCATCGCATTGTCTGAGTAGGTGTCATTCTATTCTGGGGGGTGGGGTGGGGCAGGACAGCAA
GGGGGAGGATTGGGAAGAGAATAGCAGGCATGCTGGGGAAAAAGGCCAGCAAAAGGCCAGGAACCGTAAA
AAGGCCGCGTTGCTGCAGTAACGCCATTTTGCAAGGCATGGAAAAATACCAAACCAAGAATAGAGAAGTT
CAGATCAAGGGCGGGTACATGAAAATAGCTAACGTTGGGCCAAACAGGATATCTGCGGTGAGCAGTTTCG
GCCCCGGCCCGGGGCCAAGAACAGATGGTCACCGCAGTTTCGGCCCCGGCCCGAGGCCAAGAACAGATGG
TCCCCAGATATGGCCCAACCCTCAGCAGTTTCTTAAGACCCATCAGATGTTTCCAGGCTCCCCCAAGGAC
CTGAAATGACCCTGCGCCTTATTTGAATTAACCAATCAGCCTGCTTCTCGCTTCTGTTCGCGCGCTTCTG
CTTCCCGAGCTCTATAAAAGAGCTCACAACCCCTCACTCGGCGCGCCAGTCCTCCGATTGACTGAGTCGC
CCGGATCCCGCCACCCCTGCAGGTCTAGAGTTTAAACGAATTCGTCGAGGGACCTAATAACTTCGTATAG
CATACATTATACGAAGTTATACATGTTTAAGGGTTCCGGTTCCACTAGGTACAATTCGATATCAAGCTTA
TCGATAATCAACCTCTGGATTACAAAATTTGTGAAAGATTGACTGGTATTCTTAACTATGTTGCTCCTTT
TACGCTATGTGGATACGCTGCTTTAATGCCTTTGTATCATGCTATTGCTTCCCGTATGGCTTTCATTTTC
TCCTCCTTGTATAAATCCTGGTTGCTGTCTCTTTATGAGGAGTTGTGGCCCGTTGTCAGGCAACGTGGCG
TGGTGTGCACTGTGTTTGCTGACGCAACCCCCACTGGTTGGGGCATTGCCACCACCTGTCAGCTCCTTTC
CGGGACTTTCGCTTTCCCCCTCCCTATTGCCACGGCGGAACTCATCGCCGCCTGCCTTGCCCGCTGCTGG
ACAGGGGCTCGGCTGTTGGGCACTGACAATTCCGTGGTGTTGTCGGGGAAATCATCGTCCTTTCCTTGGC
TGCTCGCCTGTGTTGCCACCTGGATTCTGCGCGGGACGTCCTTCTGCTACGTCCCTTCGGCCCTCAATCC
AGCGGACCTTCCTTCCCGCGGCCTGCTGCCGGCTCTGCGGCCTCTTCCGCGTCTTCGCCTTCGCCCTCAG
ACGAGTCGGATCTCCCTTTGGGCCGCCTCCCCGCATCGATACCGTCGACCTCGATCGAGACCTAGAAAAA
CATGGAGCAATCACAAGTAGCAATACAGCAGCTACCAATGCTGATTGTGCCTGGCTAGAAGCACAAGAGG
AGGAGGAGGTGGGTTTTCCAGTCACACCTCAGGTACCTTTAAGACCAATGACTTACAAGGCAGCTGTAGA
TCTTAGCCACTTTTTAAAAGAAAAGGGGGGACTGGAAGGGCTAATTCACTCCCAACGAAGACAAGATATC
CTTGATCTGTGGATCTACCACACACAAGGCTACTTCCCTGATTGGCAGAACTACACACCAGGGCCAGGGA
TCAGATATCCACTGACCTTTGGATGGTGCTACAAGCTAGTACCAGTTGAGCAAGAGAAGGTAGAAGAAGC
CAATGAAGGAGAGAACACCCGCTTGTTACACCCTGTGAGCCTGCATGGGATGGATGACCCGGAGAGAGAA
GTATTAGAGTGGAGGTTTGACAGCCGCCTAGCATTTCATCACATGGCCCGAGAGCTGCATCCGGACTGTA
CTGGGTCTCTCTGGTTAGACCAGATCTGAGCCTGGGAGCTCTCTGGCTAACTAGGGAACCCACTGCTTAA
GCCTCAATAAAGCTTGCCTTGAGTGCTTCAAGTAGTGTGTGCCCGTCTGTTGTGTGACTCTGGTAACTAG
AGATCCCTCAGACCCTTTTAGTCAGTGTGGAAAATCTCTAGCAGCATGTGAGCAAAAGGCCAGCAAAAGG
CCAGGAACCGTAAAAAGGCCGCGTTGCTGGCGTTTTTCCATAGGCTCCGCCCCCCTGACGAGCATCACAA
AAATCGACGCTCAAGTCAGAGGTGGCGAAACCCGACAGGACTATAAAGATACCAGGCGTTTCCCCCTGGA
AGCTCCCTCGTGCGCTCTCCTGTTCCGACCCTGCCGCTTACCGGATACCTGTCCGCCTTTCTCCCTTCGG
GAAGCGTGGCGCTTTCTCATAGCTCACGCTGTAGGTATCTCAGTTCGGTGTAGGTCGTTCGCTCCAAGCT
GGGCTGTGTGCACGAACCCCCCGTTCAGCCCGACCGCTGCGCCTTATCCGGTAACTATCGTCTTGAGTCC
AACCCGGTAAGACACGACTTATCGCCACTGGCAGCAGCCACTGGTAACAGGATTAGCAGAGCGAGGTATG
TAGGCGGTGCTACAGAGTTCTTGAAGTGGTGGCCTAACTACGGCTACACTAGAAGAACAGTATTTGGTAT
CTGCGCTCTGCTGAAGCCAGTTACCTTCGGAAAAAGAGTTGGTAGCTCTTGATCCGGCAAACAAACCACC
GCTGGTAGCGGTGGTTTTTTTGTTTGCAAGCAGCAGATTACGCGCAGAAAAAAAGGATCTCAAGAAGATC
CTTTGATCTTTTCTACGGGGTCTGACGCTCAGTGGAACGAAAACTCACGTTAAGGGATTTTGGTCATGAG
ATTATCAAAAAGGATCTTCACCTAGATCCTTTTAAATTAAAAATGAAGTTTTAAATCAATCTAAAGTATA
TATGAGTAAACTTGGTCTGACAGTTACCAATGCTTAATCAGTGAGGCACCTATCTCAGCGATCTGTCTAT
TTCGTTCATCCATAGTTGCCTGACTCCCCGTCGTGTAGATAACTACGATACGGGAGGGCTTACCATCTGG
CCCCAGTGCTGCAATGATACCGCGAGACCCACGCTCACCGGCTCCAGATTTATCAGCAATAAACCAGCCA
GCCGGAAGGGCCGAGCGCAGAAGTGGTCCTGCAACTTTATCCGCCTCCATCCAGTCTATTAATTGTTGCC
GGGAAGCTAGAGTAAGTAGTTCGCCAGTTAATAGTTTGCGCAACGTTGTTGCCATTGCTACAGGCATCGT
GGTGTCACGCTCGTCGTTTGGTATGGCTTCATTCAGCTCCGGTTCCCAACGATCAAGGCGAGTTACATGA
TCCCCCATGTTGTGCAAAAAAGCGGTTAGCTCCTTCGGTCCTCCGATCGTTGTCAGAAGTAAGTTGGCCG
CAGTGTTATCACTCATGGTTATGGCAGCACTGCATAATTCTCTTACTGTCATGCCATCCGTAAGATGCTT
TTCTGTGACTGGTGAGTACTCAACCAAGTCATTCTGAGAATAGTGTATGCGGCGACCGAGTTGCTCTTGC
CCGGCGTCAATACGGGATAATACCGCGCCACATAGCAGAACTTTAAAAGTGCTCATCATTGGAAAACGTT
CTTCGGGGCGAAAACTCTCAAGGATCTTACCGCTGTTGAGATCCAGTTCGATGTAACCCACTCGTGCACC
CAACTGATCTTCAGCATCTTTTACTTTCACCAGCGTTTCTGGGTGAGCAAAAACAGGAAGGCAAAATGCC
GCAAAAAAGGGAATAAGGGCGACACGGAAATGTTGAATACTCATACTCTTCCTTTTTCAATATTATTGAA
GCATTTATCAGGGTTATTGTCTCATGAGCGGATACATATTTGAATGTATTTAGAAAAATAAACAAATAGG
GGTTCCGCGCACATTTCCCCGAAAAGTGCCACCTGAC
